>Addgene plasmid #8698 | HS-H3-GFP | depositor full sequence | sequence record 6728 | Author sequence
GGGCCAGACCCACGTAGTCCAGCGGCAGATCGGCGGCGGAGAAGTTAAGCGTCTCCAGGATGACCTTGCC
CGAACTGGGGCACGTGGTGTTCGACGATGTGCAGCTAATTTCGCCCGGCTCCACGTCCGCCCATTGGTTA
ATCAGCAGACCCTCGTTGGCGTAACGGAACCATGAGAGGTACGACAACCATTTGAGGTATACTGGCACCG
AGCCCGAGTTCAAGAAGAAGGCGTTTTTCCATAGGCTCCGCCCCCCTGACGAGCATCACAAAAATCGACG
CTCAAGTCAGAGGTGGCGAAACCCGACAGGACTATAAAGATACCAGGCGTTTCCCCCTGGAAGCTCCCTC
GTGCGCTCTCCTGTTCCGACCCTGCCGCTTACCGGATACCTGTCCGCCTTTCTCCCTTCGGGAAGCGTGG
CGCTTTCTCAATGCTCACGCTGTAGGTATCTCAGTTCGGTGTAGGTCGTTCGCTCCAAGCTGGGCTGTGT
GCACGAACCCCCCGTTCAGCCCGACCGCTGCGCCTTATCCGGTAACTATCGTCTTGAGTCCAACCCGGTA
AGACACGACTTATCGCCACTGGCAGCAGCCACTGGTAACAGGATTAGCAGAGCGAGGTATGTAGGCGGTG
CTACAGAGTTCTTGAAGTGGTGGCCTAACTACGGCTACACTAGAAGGACAGTATTTGGTATCTGCGCTCT
GCTGAAGCCAGTTACCTTCGGAAAAAGAGTTGGTAGCTCTTGATCCGGCAAACAAACCACCGCTGGTAGC
GGTGGTTTTTTTGTTTGCAAGCAGCAGATTACGCGCAGAAAAAAAGGATCTCAAGAAGATCCTTTGATCT
TTTCTACGGGGTCTGACGCTCAGTGGAACGAAAACTCACGTTAAGGGATTTTGGTCATGAGATTATCAAA
AAGGATCTTCACCTAGATCCTTTTAAATTAAAAATGAAGTTTTAAATCAATCTAAAGTATATATGAGTAA
ACTTGGTCTGACAGTTACCAATGCTTAATCAGTGAGGCACCTATCTCAGCGATCTGTCTATTTCGTTCAT
CCATAGTTGCCTGACTCCCCGTCGTGTAGATAACTACGATACGGGAGGGCTTACCATCTGGCCCCAGTGC
TGCAATGATACCGCGAGACCCACGCTCACCGGCTCCAGATTTATCAGCAATAAACCAGCCAGCCGGAAGG
GCCGAGCGCAGAAGTGGTCCTGCAACTTTATCCGCCTCCATCCAGTCTATTAATTGTTGCCGGGAAGCTA
GAGTAAGTAGTTCGCCAGTTAATAGTTTGCGCAACGTTGTTGCCATTGCTACAGGCATCGTGGTGTCACG
CTCGTCGTTTGGTATGGCTTCATTCAGCTCCGGTTCCCAACGATCAAGGCGAGTTACATGATCCCCCATG
TTGTGCAAAAAAGCGGTTAGCTCCTTCGGTCCTCCGATCGTTGTCAGAAGTAAGTTGGCCGCAGTGTTAT
CACTCATGGTTATGGCAGCACTGCATAATTCTCTTACTGTCATGCCATCCGTAAGATGCTTTTCTGTGAC
TGGTGAGTACTCAACCAAGTCATTCTGAGAATAGTGTATGCGGCGACCGAGTTGCTCTTGCCCGGCGTCA
ACACGGGATAATACCGCGCCACATAGCAGAACTTTAAAAGTGCTCATCATTGGAAAACGTTCTTCGGGGC
GAAAACTCTCAAGGATCTTACCGCTGTTGAGATCCAGTTCGATGTAACCCACTCGTGCACCCAACTGATC
TTCAGCATCTTTTACTTTCACCAGCGTTTCTGGGTGAGCAAAAACAGGAAGGCAAAATGCCGCAAAAAAG
GGAATAAGGGCGACACGGAAATGTTGAATACTCATACTCTTCCTTTTTCAATATTATTGAAGCATTTATC
AGGGTTATTGTCTCATGAGCGGATACATATTTGAATGTATTTAGAAAAATAAACAAATAGGGGTTCCGCG
CACATTTCCCCGAAAAGTGCCACCTGACGTCTAAGAAACCATTATTATCATGACATTAACCTATAAAAAT
AGGCGTATCACGAGGCCCTTTCGTCTCGCGCGTTTCGGTGATGACGGTGAAAACCTCTGACACATGCAGC
TCCCGGAGACGGTCACAGCTTGTCTGTAAGCGGATGCCGGGAGCAGACAAGCCCGTCAGGGCGCGTCAGC
GGGTGTTGGCGGGTGTCGGGGCTGGCTTAACTATGCGGCATCAGAGCAGATTGTACTGAGAGTGCACCAT
ATGCGGTGTGAAATACCGCACCGAATCGCGCGGAACTAACGACAGTCGCTCCAAGGTCGTCGAACAAAAG
GTGAATGTGTTGCGGAGAGCGGGTGGGAGACAGCGAAAGAGCAACTACGAAACGTGGTGTGGTGGAGGTG
AATTATGAAGAGGGCGCGCGATTTGAAAAGTATGTATATAAAAAATATATCCCGGTGTTTTATGTAGCGA
TAAACGAGTTTTTGATGTAAGGTATGCAGGTGTGTAAGTCTTTTGGTTAGAAGACAAATCCAAAGTCTAC
TTGTGGGGATGTTCGAAGGGGAAATACTTGTATTCTATAGGTCATATCTTGTTTTTATTGGCACAAATAT
AATTACATTAGCTTTTTGAGGGGGCAATAAACAGTAAACACGATGGTAATAATGGTAAAAAAAAAAACAA
GCAGTTATTTCGGATATATGTCGGCTACTCCTTGCGTCGGGCCCGAAGTCTTAGAGCCAGATATGCGAGC
ACCCGGAAGCTCACGATGAGAATGGCCAGACCATGATGAAATAACATAAGGTGGTCCCGTCGGCAAGAGA
CATCCACTTAACGTATGCTTGCAATAAGTGCGAGTGAAAGGAATAGTATTCTGAGTGTCGTATTGAGTCT
GAGTGAGACAGCGATATGATTGTTGATTAACCCTTAGCATGTCCGTGGGGTTTGAATTAACTCATAATAT
TAATTAGACGAAATTATTTTTAAAGTTTTATTTTTAATAATTTGCGAGTACGCAAAGCTTCTGCATGAGC
TCGGATCCAAGCTTGCATGCCTGCAGGTCGGAGTACTGTCCTCCGAGCGGAGTACTGTCCTCCGAGCGGA
GTACTGTCCTCCGAGCGGAGTACTGTCCTCCGAGCGGAGTACTGTCCTCCGAGCGGAGACTCTAGCGAGC
GCCGGAGTATAAATAGAGGCGCTTCGTCTACGGAGCGACAATTCAATTCAAACAAGCAAAGTGAACACGT
CGCTAAGCGAAAGCTAAGCAAATAAACAAGCGCAGCTGAACAAGCTAAACAATCTGCAGTAAAGTGCAAG
TTAAAGTGAATCAATTAAAAGTAACCAGCAACCAAGTAAATCAACTGCAACTACTGAAATCTGCCAAGAA
GTAATTATTGAATACAAGAAGAGAACTCTGAATAGGGAATTGGGAATTCCAAAACAAACTGGTTATTGTG
GTAGGTCATTTGTTTGGCAGAAAGAAAACTCGAGAAATTTCTCTGGCCGTTATTCGTTATTCTCTCTTTT
CTTTTTGGGTCTCTCCCTCTCTGCACTAATGCTCTCTCACTCTGTCACACAGTAAACGGCATACTGCTCT
CGTTGGTTCGAGAGAGCGCGCCTCGAATGTTCGCGAAAAGAGCGCCGGAGTATAAATAGAGGCGCTTCGT
CTACGGAGCGACAATTCAATTCAAACAAGCAAAGTGAACACGTCGCTAAGCGAAAGCTAAGCAAATAAAC
AAGCGCAGCTGAACAAGCTAAACAATCTGCAGTAAAGTGCAAGTTAAAGTGAATCAATTAAAAGTAACCA
GCAACCAAGTAAATCAACTGCAACTACTGAAATCTGCCAAGAAGTAATTATTGAATACAAGAAGAGAACT
CTGGGGGATCTGATCAAGAGACAGGATGAGGTCTAGAGGAG
[305 nt withheld, positions 3892-4196]
T
[45 nt withheld, positions 4198-4242]
A
[56 nt withheld, positions 4244-4299]
CAGCGGCCGGTCGCAACAATGAGTAAAGGAGAAGAACTTTTCACTGGAGTTGTCCCAATTCTTGTTGAAT
TAGATGGTGATGTTAATGGGCACAAATTTTCTGTCAGTGGAGAGGGTGAAGGTGATGCAACATACGGAAA
ACTTACCCTTAAATTTATTTGCACTACTGGAAAACTACCTGTTCCATGGCCAACACTTGTCACTACTTTC
ACTTATGGTGTTCAATGCTTTTCAAGATACCCAGATCATATGAAGCGGCACGACTTCTTCAAGAGCGCCA
TGCCTGAGGGATACGTGCAGGAGAGGACCATCTTCTTCAAGGACGACGGGAACTACAAGACACGTGCTGA
AGTCAAGTTTGAGGGAGACACCCTCGTCAACAGGATCGAGCTTAAGGGAATCGATTTCAAGGAGGACGGA
AACATCCTCGGCCACAAGTTGGAATACAACTACAACTCCCACAACGTATACATCATGGCCGACAAGCAAA
AGAACGGCATCAAAGCCAACTTCAAGACCCGCCACAACATCGAAGACGGCGGCGTGCAACTCGCTGATCA
TTATCAACAAAATACTCCAATTGGCGATGGCCCTGTCCTTTTACCAGACAACCATTACCTGTCCACACAA
TCTGCCCTTTCGAAAGATCCCAACGAAAAGAGAGACCACATGGTCCTTCTTGAGTTTGTAACAGCTGCTG
GGATTACACATGGCATGGATGAACTATACAAATAAAGATCCACTAGAGGATCTTTGTGAAGGAACCTTAC
TTCTGTGGTGTGACATAATTGGACAAACTACCTACAGAGATTTAAAGCTCTAAGGTAAATATAAAATTTT
TAAGTGTATAATGTGTTAAACTACTGATTCTAATTGTTTGTGTATTTTAGATTCCAACCTATGGAACTGA
TGAATGGGAGCAGTGGTGGAATGCCTTTAATGAGGAAAACCTGTTTTGCTCAGAAGAAATGCCATCTAGT
GATGATGAGGCTACTGCTGACTCTCAACATTCTACTCCTCCAAAAAAGAAGAGAAAGGTAGAAGACCCCA
AGGACTTTCCTTCAGAATTGCTAAGTTTTTTGAGTCATGCTGTGTTTAGTAATAGAACTCTTGCTTGCTT
TGCTATTTACACCACAAAGGAAAAAGCTGCACTGCTATACAAGAAAATTATGGAAAAATATTCTGTAACC
TTTATAAGTAGGCATAACAGTTATAATCATAACATACTGTTTTTTCTTACTCCACACAGGCATAGAGTGT
CTGCTATTAATAACTATGCTCAAAAATTGTGTACCTTTAGCTTTTTAATTTGTAAAGGGGTTAATAAGGA
ATATTTGATGTATAGTGCCTTGACTAGAGATCATAATCAGCCATACCACATTTGTAGAGGTTTTACTTGC
TTTAAAAAACCTCCCACACCTCCCCCTGAACCTGAAACATAAAATGAATGCAATTGTTGTTGTTAACTTG
TTTATTGCAGCTTATAATGGTTACAAATAAAGCAATAGCATCACAAATTTCACAAATAAAGCATTTTTTT
CACTGCATTCTAGTTGTGGTTTGTCCAAACTCATCAATGTATCTTATCATGTCTGGATCGGATCCACTAG
AAGGCCTTAGTATGTATGTAAGTTAATAAAACCCTTTTTTGGAGAATGTAGATTTAAAAAAACATATTTT
TTTTTTATTTTTTACTGCACTGGACATCATTGAACTTATCTGATCAGTTTTAAATTTACTTCGATCCAAG
GGTATTTGAAGTACCAGGTTCTTTCGATTACCTCTCACTCAAAATGACATTCCACTCAAAGTCAGCGCTG
TTTGCCTCCTTCTCTGTCCACAGAAATATCGCCGTCTCTTTCGCCGCTGCGTCCGCTATCTCTTTCGCCA
CCGTTTGTAGCGTTACCTAGCGTCAATGTCCGCCTTCAGTTGCACTTTGTCAGCGGTTTCGTGACGAAGC
TCCAAGCGGTTTACGCCATCAATTAAACACAAAGTGCTGTGCCAAAACTCCTCTCGCTTCTTATTTTTGT
TTGTTTTTTGAGTGATTGGGGTGGTGATTGGTTTTGGGTGGGTAAGCAGGGGAAAGTGTGAAAAATCCCG
GCAATGGGCCAAGAGGATCAGGAGCTATTAATTCGCGGAGGCAGCAAACACCCATCTGCCGAGCATCTGA
ACAATGTGAGTAGTACATGTGCATACATCTTAAGTTCACTTGATCTATAGGAACTGCGATTGCAACATCA
AATTGTCTGCGGCGTGAGAACTGCGACCCACAAAAATCCCAAACCGCAATCGCACAAACAAATAGTGACA
CGAAACAGATTATTCTGGTAGCTGTGCTCGCTATATAAGACAATTTTTAAGATCATATCATGATCAAGAC
ATCTAAAGGCATTCATTTTCGACTACATTCTTTTTTACAAAAAATATAACAACCAGATATTTTAAGCTGA
TCCTAGATGCACAAAAAATAAATAAAAGTATAAACCTACTTCGTAGGATACTTCGTTTTGTTCGGGGTTA
GATGAGCATAACGCTTGTAGTTGATATTTGAGATCCCCTATCATTGCAGGGTGACAGCGGAGCGGCTTCG
CAGAGCTGCATTAACCAGGGCTTCGGGCAGGCCAAAAACTACGGCACGCTCCTGCCACCCAGTCCGCCGG
AGGACTCCGGTTCAGGGAGCGGCCAACTAGCCGAGAACCTCACCTATGCCTGGCACAATATGGACATCTT
TGGGGCGGTCAATCAGCCGGGCTCCGGATGGCGGCAGCTGGTCAACCGGACACGCGGACTATTCTGCAAC
GAGCGACACATACCGGCGCCCAGGAAACATTTGCTCAAGAACGGTGAGTTTCTATTCGCAGTCGGCTGAT
CTGTGTGAAATCTTAATAAAGGGTCCAATTACCAATTTGAAACTCAGTTTGCGGCGTGGCCTATCCGGGC
GAACTTTTGGCCGTGATGGGCAGTTCCGGTGCCGGAAAGACGACCCTGCTGAATGCCCTTGCCTTTCGAT
CGCCGCAGGGCATCCAAGTATCGCCATCCGGGATGCGACTGCTCAATGGCCAACCTGTGGACGCCAAGGA
GATGCAGGCCAGGTGCGCCTATGTCCAGCAGGATGACCTCTTTATCGGCTCCCTAACGGCCAGGGAACAC
CTGATTTTCCAGGCCATGGTGCGGATGCCACGACATCTGACCTATCGGCAGCGAGTGGCCCGCGTGGATC
AGGTGATCCAGGAGCTTTCGCTCAGCAAATGTCAGCACACGATCATCGGTGTGCCCGGCAGGGTGAAAGG
TCTGTCCGGCGGAGAAAGGAAGCGTCTGGCATTCGCCTCCGAGGCACTAACCGATCCGCCGCTTCTGATC
TGCGATGAGCCCACCTCCGGACTGGACTCATTTACCGCCCACAGCGTCGTCCAGGTGCTGAAGAAGCTGT
CGCAGAAGGGCAAGACCGTCATCCTGACCATTCATCAGCCGTCTTCCGAGCTGTTTGAGCTCTTTGACAA
GATCCTTCTGATGGCCGAGGGCAGGGTAGCTTTCTTGGGCACTCCCAGCGAAGCCGTCGACTTCTTTTCC
TAGTGAGTTCGATGTGTTTATTAAGGGTATCTAGCATTACATTACATCTCAACTCCTATCCAGCGTGGGT
GCCCAGTGTCCTACCAACTACAATCCGGCGGACTTTTACGTACAGGTGTTGGCCGTTGTGCCCGGACGGG
AGATCGAGTCCCGTGATCGGATCGCCAAGATATGCGACAATTTTGCTATTAGCAAAGTAGCCCGGGATAT
GGAGCAGTTGTTGGCCACCAAAAATTTGGAGAAGCCACTGGAGCAGCCGGAGAATGGGTACACCTACAAG
GCCACCTGGTTCATGCAGTTCCGGGCGGTCCTGTGGCGATCCTGGCTGTCGGTGCTCAAGGAACCACTCC
TCGTAAAAGTGCGACTTATTCAGACAACGGTGAGTGGTTCCAGTGGAAACAAATGATATAACGCTTACAA
TTCTTGGAAACAAATTCGCTAGATTTTAGTTAGAATTGCCTGATTCCACACCCTTCTTAGTTTTTTTCAA
TGAGATGTATAGTTTATAGTTTTGCAGAAAATAAATAAATTTCATTTAACTCGCGAACATGTTGAAGATA
TGAATATTAATGAGATGCGAGTAACATTTTAATTTGCAGATGGTTGCCATCTTGATTGGCCTCATCTTTT
TGGGCCAACAACTCACGCAAGTGGGCGTGATGAATATCAACGGAGCCATCTTCCTCTTCCTGACCAACAT
GACCTTTCAAAACGTCTTTGCCACGATAAATGTAAGTCTTGTTTAGAATACATTTGCATATTAATAATTT
ACTAACTTTCTAATGAATCGATTCGATTTAGGTGTTCACCTCAGAGCTGCCAGTTTTTATGAGGGAGGCC
CGAAGTCGACTTTATCGCTGTGACACATACTTTCTGGGCAAAACGATTGCCGAATTACCGCTTTTTCTCA
CAGTGCCACTGGTCTTCACGGCGATTGCCTATCCGATGATCGGACTGCGGGCCGGAGTGCTGCACTTCTT
CAACTGCCTGGCGCTGGTCACTCTGGTGGCCAATGTGTCAACGTCCTTCGGATATCTAATATCCTGCGCC
AGCTCCTCGACCTCGATGGCGCTGTCTGTGGGTCCGCCGGTTATCATACCATTCCTGCTCTTTGGCGGCT
TCTTCTTGAACTCGGGCTCGGTGCCAGTATACCTCAAATGGTTGTCGTACCTCTCATGGTTCCGTTACGC
CAACGAGGGTCTGCTGATTAACCAATGGGCGGACGTGGAGCCGGGCGAAATTAGCTGCACATCGTCGAAC
ACCACGTGCCCCAGTTCGGGCAAGGTCATCCTGGAGACGCTTAACTTCTCCGCCGCCGATCTGCCGCTGG
ACTACGTGGGTCTGGCCATTCTCATCGTGAGCTTCCGGGTGCTCGCATATCTGGCTCTAAGACTTCGGGC
CCGACGCAAGGAGTAGCCGACATATATCCGAAATAACTGCTTGTTTTTTTTTTTACCATTATTACCATCG
TGTTTACTGTTTATTGCCCCCTCAAAAAGCTAATGTAATTATATTTGTGCCAATAAAAACAAGATATGAC
CTATAGAATACAAGTATTTCCCCTTCGAACATCCCCACAAGTAGACTTTGGATTTGTCTTCTAACCAAAA
GACTTACACACCTGCATACCTTACATCAAAAACTCGTTTATCGCTACATAAAACACCGGGATATATTTTT
TATATACATACTTTTCAAATCGCGCGCCCTCTTCATAATTCACCTCCACCACACCACGTTTCGTAGTTGC
TCTTTCGCTGTCTCCCACCCGCTCTCCGCAACACATTCACCTTTTGTTCGACGACCTTGGAGCGACTGTC
GTTAGTTCCGCGCGATTCGGTTCGCTCAAATGGTTCCGAGTGGTTCATTTCGTCTCAATAGAAATTAGTA
ATAAATATTTGTATGTACAATTTATTTGCTCCAATATATTTGTATATATTTCCCTCACAGCTATATTTAT
TCTAATTTAATATTATGACTTTTTAAGGTAATTTTTTGTGACCTGTTCGGAGTGATTAGCGTTACAATTT
GAACTGAAAGTGACATCCAGTGTTTGTTCCTTGTGTAGATGCATCTCAAAAAAATGGTGGGCATAATAGT
GTTGTTTATATATATCAAAAATAACAACTATAATAATAAGAATACATTTAATTTAGAAAATGCTTGGATT
TCACTGGAACTAGAATTAATTCGGCTGCTGCTCTAAACGACGCATTTCGTACTCCAAAGTACGAATTTTT
TCCCTCAAGCTCTTATTTTCATTAAACAATGAACAGGACCTAACGCACAGTCACGTTATTGTTTACATAA
ATGATTTTTTTTACTATTCAAACTTACTCTGTTTGTGTACTCCCACTGGTATAGCCTTCTTTTATCTTTT
CTGGTTCAGGCTCTATCACTTTACTAGGTACGGCATCTGCGTTGAGTCGCCTCCTTTTAAATGTCTGACC
TTTTGCAGGTGCAGCCTTCCACTGCGAATCATTAAAGTGGGTATCACAAATTTGGGAGTTTTCACCAAGG
CTGCACCCAAGGCTCTGCTCCCACAATTTTCTCTTAATAGCACACTTCGGCACGTGAATTAATTTTACTC
CAGTCACAGCTTTGCAGCAAAATTTGCAATATTTCATTTTTTTTTATTCCACGTAAGGGTTAATGTTTTC
AAAAAAAAATTCGTCCGCACACAACCTTTCCTCTCAACAAGCAAACGTGCACTGAATTTAAGTGTATACT
TCGGTAAGCTTCGGCTATCGACGGGACCACCTTATGTTATTTCATCATGN
Features (pLannotate 1.2.2; 21 found; start..end, strand, type, name):
      2..230     -  CDS            mini-white (fragment): Drosophila white gene eye color pigment; white; This is a modified version of the white gene lacking part of the first intron.
    236..824     -  rep_origin     ori: high-copy-number ColE1/pMB1/pBR322/pUC origin of replication
    995..1855    -  CDS            AmpR: β-lactamase; bla; confers resistance to ampicillin, carbenicillin, and related antibiotics
   1856..1960    -  promoter       AmpR promoter: bla
   2055..2090    +  CDS            rop (fragment): Rop protein, which maintains plasmids at low copy number; rop
   2192..2261    +  misc_feature   bom (fragment): basis of mobility region from pBR322
   2260..2762    -  gene           mini-white (fragment): white; This modified version of the white gene lacks part of the first intron.
   2762..2994    -  misc_feature   P element 3' end: P element 3' end
   3019..3040    -  misc_feature   MCS (fragment): pUC18/19 multiple cloning site
   3039..3133    +  protein_bind   5X UAS: five tandem copies of the "ScaI site" 17-mer CGGAGTACTGTCCTCCG, an upstream activating sequence (UAS) that efficiently binds yeast Gal4 (Webster et al., 1988; Pfeiffer et al., 2010) GAL4
   3152..3390    +  promoter       hsp70 promoter: Drosophila melanogaster hsp70Bb promoter
   3615..3853    +  promoter       hsp70 promoter: Drosophila melanogaster hsp70Bb promoter
   3892..4299    +  CDS            H32_BOVIN (sequence partly withheld): Experimental evidence at protein level: Swiss-Prot protein existence level 1. Core component of nucleosome. Nucleosomes wrap and compact DNA into chromatin, limiting DNA accessibility to the cellular machineries which require DNA as a template. Histones thereby play a central role in transcription regulation, DNA repair, DNA replication and chromosomal stability. DNA accessibility is regulated via a complex set of post-translational modifications of histones, also called histone code, and nucleosome remodeling. From Bos taurus (Bovine).
   4318..5034    +  CDS            mgfp5: GFP with folding enhancement mutations; mgfp5; suitable for expression in plants due to removal of a cryptic intron
   5048..5122    +  CDS            small t antigen (fragment): SV40 (simian virus 40) small t antigen
   5124..5189    +  intron         small t intron: SV40 (simian virus 40) small t antigen intron
   5319..5339    +  CDS            SV40 NLS: nuclear localization signal of SV40 (simian virus 40) large T antigen
   5658..5741    +  CDS            large T antigen (fragment): large T antigen from SV40 (simian virus 40)
   5764..5898    +  polyA_signal   SV40 poly(A) signal: SV40 polyadenylation signal
   6403..9285    +  CDS            mini-white: Drosophila white gene eye color pigment; white; This is a modified version of the white gene lacking part of the first intron.
  10063..10648   -  misc_feature   P element 5' end: No description available
