[The description below was written by a language model from this plasmid's Addgene catalogue record and pLannotate feature annotations shown in this document.]
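Description:
HS-H3-GFP is an insect expression plasmid for heat-shock-inducible production of a GFP-tagged Drosophila melanogaster histone H3. The catalogue entry does not name the backbone, but the annotated features show the architecture of a P-element transformation vector. P element 5′ and 3′ ends flank the expression cassette and a mini-white eye-colour marker, which would allow transposase-mediated germline integration and scoring of transformant flies as well as transient transfection of cultured fly cells. A 5X UAS Gal4-binding array followed by an hsp70 promoter is also annotated, suggesting descent from a pUAST-type vector. In bacteria the plasmid is maintained at high copy through a ColE1/pUC-type origin and selected with ampicillin via the AmpR β-lactamase gene. The short rop, bom and extra mini-white fragments appear to be backbone remnants.

The roughly 420 bp H3 coding sequence (His3:CG31613) was cloned between XbaI and EagI sites. It lies downstream of a second annotated hsp70 promoter copy, consistent with the depositor's note of a heat shock promoter, and is fused at its C terminus to a backbone-encoded GFP, annotated as the mgfp5 variant. The annotation tool labels the histone ORF by its match to bovine H3.2, which reflects the extreme conservation of H3 rather than a bovine origin. The SV40 small t intron and SV40 polyadenylation signal downstream provide mRNA processing, and the SV40 NLS and T antigen fragments annotated there lie within this 3′ region rather than in the fusion protein.

A pulse of heat shock gives timed expression of tagged H3, so its deposition into chromatin can be followed by fluorescence. The associated publication used this approach to compare canonical H3 with the H3.3 variant and its replication-independent nucleosome assembly.
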