Addgene plasmid #8698: HS-H3-GFP
Depositing lab: Kami Ahmad. Depositing organization: Harvard Medical School. Publication: The histone variant H3.3 marks active chromatin by replication-independent nucleosome assembly. Ahmad K, Henikoff S. Mol Cell 2002 Jun;9(6):1191-200. 10.1016/S1097-2765(02)00542-7 PubMed 12086617.
Backbone
  Vector backbone: na
  Backbone size w/o insert (bp): 10200
  Vector type: Insect Expression
Growth in bacteria
  Bacterial resistance: Ampicillin, 100 μg/mL
  Growth temperature: 37°C
  Growth strain: DH5alpha
  Copy number: High Copy
Gene/Insert
  Gene/Insert name: H3
  Species: D. melanogaster (fly)
  Insert size (bp): 420
  Entrez Gene: His3:CG31613 (a.k.a. Dmel_CG31613, CG31613, Dmel\CG31613, His3)
  Tag / fusion protein: GFP (C terminal on backbone)
  Cloning method: Restriction Enzyme; 5′ cloning site XbaI (not destroyed); 3′ cloning site EagI (not destroyed)
  Sequencing primers: 5′ na; 3′ CCATCTAATTCAACAAGAATTGGGACAAC
Terms and licenses: Academic/Nonprofit Terms; Industry Terms: Not Available to Industry
Depositor comments: Heat shock promoter. Ahmad lab #k90.
How to cite: HS-H3-GFP was a gift from Kami Ahmad (Addgene plasmid # 8698 ; http://n2t.net/addgene:8698 ; RRID:Addgene_8698)
