>Addgene plasmid #8698 | HS-H3-GFP | addgene partial sequence | sequence record 17213 | 8698 with GFP-R
TGTTGCGACCGGCCGCTG
[408 nt withheld, positions 19-426]
CTCCTCTAGACCTCATCCTGTCTCTTGATCAGATCCCCCAGAGTTCTCTTCTTGTATTCAATAATTACTT
CTTGGCAGATTTCAGTAGTTGCAGTTGATTTACTTGGTTGCTGGTTACTTTTAATTGATTCACTTTAACT
TGCACTTTACTGCAGATTGTTTAGCTTGTTCAGCTGCGCTTGTTTATTTGCTTAGCTTTCGCTTAGCGAC
GTGTTCACTTTGCTTGTTTGAATTGAATTGTCGCTCCGTAGACGAAGCGCCTCTATTTATACTCCGGCGC
TCTTTTCGCGAACATTCGAGGCGCGCTCTCTCGAAACCACGAGAGCAGTATGCCGTTTACTGTGTGACAG
AGTGAGAGAGCATTAGTGCAG
